>Addgene plasmid #239000 | pEND-Y11 | addgene full sequence | sequence record 495030 | Addgene NGS Result
ACTTTTCATACTCCCGCCATTCAGAGAAGAAACCAATTGTCCATATTGCATCAGACATTGCCGTCACTGC
GTCTTTTACTGGCTCTTCTCGCTAACCAAACCGGTAACCCCGCTTATTAAAAGCATTCTGTAACAAAGCG
GGACCAAAGCCATGACAAAAACGCGTAACAAAAGTGTCTATAATCACGGCAGAAAAGTCCACATTGATTA
TTTGCACGGCGTCACACTTTGCTATGCCATAGCATTTTTATCCATAAGATTAGCGGTTCCTACCTGACGC
TTTTTATCGCAACTCTCTACTGTTTCTCCATACCGAATTCATAGGATAGATTCTGGAAACTTTACCGTCC
GAGCTCCAGCCTGCGGTCCGGGTTCACTGCCGTATAGGCAGTCTCAAGCTAGACTCTAGTGGTTTCAGAG
CTATGCTGGAAACAGCATAGCAAGTTGAAATAAGGCTAGTCCGTTATCAACTTGAAAAAGTGGCACCGAG
TCGGTGCGTTCACTGCCGTATAGGCAGTCGCTGGGACGCCCGCTCGAGCAATAAACAGTTGATAGGGCTT
CTCCGTTACCATGGTTCAGCCAAAAAACTTAAGACCGCCGGTCTTGTCCACTACCTTGCAGTAATGCGGT
GGACAGGATCGGCGGTTTTCTTTTCTCTTCTCAATTCTTCTGACCTGTAACGAATAATAGATAGTAAAGT
AGTCTCCGATTGAGTTTTCTCTGCCGAGTCCCACCCAGTTCTGTGATTTCAGTAAGTTGGTAATTGATAC
ACTGTTGCGAGAACTGGTGCCTGGTAGTAGATAGGTTGTTATTGAGTAAGAAGGTAAAGTGAACGAAATC
CCTGAAACTGAGACTGTAGAAAATAAGCTTCAGCCTGCGGTCCGGTTGACGGCTAGCTCAGTCCTAGGTA
CAGTGCTAGCTCGCTGGGACGCCCGAGATAGCCGTTACACAGGTGACACTTATTTCAGCCTGCGGTCCGG
CCACACTAGAGTCTAGCTTGAGATCGCTGGGACGCCCGTAGAACTCTGTGAGGATAAAGTCTCCCTTACA
GCCTGCGGTCCGGGTTCACTGCCGTATAGGCAGTAATTTTGTTTAACTTTAAGAAGGAGATATACATATG
CGTAAAGGCGAAGAACTGTTTACCGGTGTGGTTCCGATTCTGGTGGAACTGGACGGCGATGTTAATGGTC
ATAAATTCAGTGTTCGCGGCGAAGGTGAAGGCGATGCGACGAACGGCAAACTGACCCTGAAATTTATCTG
CACCACGGGTAAACTGCCGGTCCCGTGGCCGACGCTGGTGACCACGCTGACCTATGGCGTTCAATGTTTT
GCGCGTTACCCGGATCACATGAAACAGCACGACTTTTTCAAATCGGCCATGCCGGAAGGCTATGTGCAGG
AACGTACGATTAGCTTTAAAGACGATGGTACGTATAAAACCCGCGCGGAAGTGAAATTCGAAGGCGATAC
CCTGGTTAACCGTATCGAACTGAAAGGTATCGATTTCAAAGAAGACGGCAATATTCTGGGTCATAAACTG
GAATATAACTTCAATTCCCACAACGTGTACATCACCGCGGATAAACAGAAAAACGGCATTAAAGCCAATT
TCAAAATCCGCCATAATGTGGAAGATGGTAGCGTTCAGCTGGCCGACCACTATCAGCAAAACACGCCGAT
TGGTGATGGCCCGGTCCTGCTGCCGGACAATCACTACCTGAGTACCCAGTCCGTGCTGTCAAAAGATCCG
AACGAAAAACGTGACCACATGGTCCTGCTGGAATTTGTGACGGCTGCGGGTATCACCCACGGCATGGACG
AACTGTATAAAATGTCCCGCCGTAATACTGACGCCATCACAATCCACAGCATCCTGGATTGGATTGAAGA
CTAATAATCGCTGGGACGCCCGGGATCCAAGAGATTTCTACACGATTGAGCACTGTCTCCTGCAGGCTCG
GTACCAAATTCCAGAAAAGAGGCCTCCCGAAAGGGGGGCCTTTTTTCGTTTTGGTCCTAATAGATAAAGG
ATAGGTCTGGTAGTGTTGTTCGTTCTCGCAGGTAAATCAATAATACTCTGCAGTTCCGTAGACTTTTCAG
TGGGACAGGGTAGCGATAACAGATAGATTGTAATAAGACACAGTAGGTGCTCGTAGTTGCGTGAAGAGAA
CCGCTCAGGAAATCCAGTCAGAAGTATTGGTAATCGTTGAAAACTCAGTCGACGCACTTACTGAAGACGT
CCTATTACACTCGTCGTTGGAAACTGAAGATGCGGCCGCGGAAACACAGAAAAAAGCCCGCACCTGACAG
TGCGGGCTTTTTTTTTCGACCAAAGGTAGCGAACGACGAGTCACTGTTGAGGATAAATACTTTCTCTACT
AGGCGCCTGTTACACAGGTCCTCAGCGGCGCGCCTTTGTCGGTGAACGCTCTCCTGAGTAGGACAAATCC
GCCGGGAGCGGATTTGAACGTTGTGAAGCAACGGCCCGGAGGGTGGCGGGCAGGACGCCCGCCATAAACT
GCCAGGCATCAAACTAAGCAGAAGGCCATCCTGACGGATGGCCTTTTTGCGTTTCAGATCTACCGGTAAA
CCAGCAATAGACATAAGCGGCTATTTAACGACCCTGCCCTGAACCGACGACAAGCTGACGACCGGGTCTC
CGCAAGTGGCACTTTTCGGGGAAATGTGCGCGGAACCCCTATTTGTTTATTTTTCTAAATACATTCAAAT
ATGTATCCGCTCATGAATTAATTCTTAGAAAAACTCATCGAGCATCAAATGAAACTGCAATTTATTCATA
TCAGGATTATCAATACCATATTTTTGAAAAAGCCGTTTCTGTAATGAAGGAGAAAACTCACCGAGGCAGT
TCCATAGGATGGCAAGATCCTGGTATCGGTCTGCGATTCCGACTCGTCCAACATCAATACAACCTATTAA
TTTCCCCTCGTCAAAAATAAGGTTATCAAGTGAGAAATCACCATGAGTGACGACTGAATCCGGTGAGAAT
GGCAAAAGTTTATGCATTTCTTTCCAGACTTGTTCAACAGGCCAGCCATTACGCTCGTCATCAAAATCAC
TCGCATCAACCAAACCGTTATTCATTCGTGATTGCGCCTGAGCGAGACGAAATACGCGGTCGCTGTTAAA
AGGACAATTACAAACAGGAATCGAATGCAACCGGCGCAGGAACACTGCCAGCGCATCAACAATATTTTCA
CCTGAATCAGGATATTCTTCTAATACCTGGAATGCTGTTTTCCCGGGGATCGCAGTGGTGAGTAACCATG
CATCATCAGGAGTACGGATAAAATGCTTGATGGTCGGAAGAGGCATAAATTCCGTCAGCCAGTTTAGTCT
GACCATCTCATCTGTAACATCATTGGCAACGCTACCTTTGCCATGTTTCAGAAACAACTCTGGCGCATCG
GGCTTCCCATACAATCGATAGATTGTCGCACCTGATTGCCCGACATTATCGCGAGCCCATTTATACCCAT
ATAAATCAGCATCCATGTTGGAATTTAATCGCGGCCTAGAGCAAGACGTTTCCCGTTGAATATGGCTCAT
ACTCTTCCTTTTTCAATATTATTGAAGCATTTATCAGGGTTATTGTCTCATGAGCGGATACATATTTGAA
TGTATTTAGAAAAATAAACAAATAGGCATGCTAGCGCAGAAACGTCCTAGAAGATGCCAGGAGGATACTT
AGCAGAGAGACAATAAGGCCGGAGCGAAGCCGTTTTTCCATAGGCTCCGCCCCCCTGACGAACATCACGA
AATCTGACGCTCAAATCAGTGGTGGCGAAACCCGACAGGACTATAAAGATACCAGGCGTTTCCCCCTGAT
GGCTCCCTCTTGCGCTCTCCTGTTCCCGTCCTGCGGCGTCCGTGTTGTGGTGGAGGCTTTACCCAAATCA
CCACGTCCCGTTCCGTGTAGACAGTTCGCTCCAAGCTGGGCTGTGTGCAAGAACCCCCCGTTCAGCCCGA
CTGCTGCGCCTTATCCGGTAACTATCATCTTGAGTCCAACCCGGAAAGACACGACAAAACGCCACTGGCA
GCAGCCATTGGTAACTGAGAATTAGTGGATTTAGATATCGAGAGTCTTGAAGTGGTGGCCTAACAGAGGC
TACACTGAAAGGACAGTATTTGGTATCTGCGCTCCACTAAAGCCAGTTACCAGGTTAAGCAGTTCCCCAA
CTGACTTAACCTTCGATCAAACCGCCTCCCCAGGCGGTTTTTTCGTTTACAGAGCAGGAGATTACGACGA
TCGTAAAAGGATCTCAAGAAGATCCTTTACGGATTCCCGACACCATCACTCTAGATTTCAGTGCAATTTA
TCTCTTCAAATGTAGCACCTGAAGTCAGCCCCATACGATATAAGTTGTAATTCTCATGTTAGTCATGCCC
CGCGCCCACCGGAAGGAGCTGACTGGGTTGCTCCTAGGGTCTGATTCGTTACCAATTATGACAACTTGAC
GGCTACATCATTCACTTTTTCTTCACAACCGGCACGGAACTCGCTCGGGCTGGCCCCGGTGCATTTTTTA
AATACCCGCGAGAAATAGAGTTGATCGTCAAAACCAACATTGCGACCGACGGTGGCGATAGGCATCCGGG
TGGTGCTCAAAAGCAGCTTCGCCTGGCTGATACGTTGGTCCTCGCGCCAGCTTAAGACGCTAATCCCTAA
CTGCTGGCGGAAAAGATGTGACAGACGCGACGGCGACAAGCAAACATGCTGTGCGACGCTGGCGATATCA
AAATTGCTGTCTGCCAGGTGATCGCTGATGTACTGACAAGCCTCGCGTACCCGATTATCCATCGGTGGAT
GGAGCGACTCGTTAATCGCTTCCATGCGCCGCAGTAACAATTGCTCAAGCAGATTTATCGCCAGCAGCTC
CGAATAGCGCCCTTCCCCTTGCCCGGCGTTAATGATTTGCCCAAACAGGTCGCTGAAATGCGGCTGGTGC
GCTTCATCCGGGCGAAAGAACCCCGTATTGGCAAATATTGACGGCCAGTTAAGCCATTCATGCCAGTAGG
CGCGCGGACGAAAGTAAACCCACTGGTGATACCATTCGCGAGCCTCCGGATGACGACCGTAGTGATGAAT
CTCTCCTGGCGGGAACAGCAAAATATCACCCGGTCGGCAAACAAATTCTCGTCCCTGATTTTTCACCACC
CCCTGACCGCGAATGGTGAGATTGAGAATATAACCTTTCATTCCCAGCGGTCGGTCGATAAAAAAATCGA
GATAACCGTTGGCCTCAATCGGCGTTAAACCCGCCACCAGATGGGCATTAAACGAGTATCCCGGCAGCAG
GGGATCATTTTGCGCTTCAGCCAT
Features (pLannotate 1.2.2; 14 found; start..end, strand, type, name):
     27..311     +  promoter       araBAD promoter: araBAD; promoter of the L-arabinose operon of E. coli; the araC regulatory gene is transcribed in the opposite direction (Guzman et al., 1995)
    430..497     +  misc_RNA       tracrRNA (fragment): trans-activating CRISPR RNA for the Streptococcus pyogenes CRISPR/Cas9 system
    886..910     +  promoter       J23119(SpeI) promoter (fragment): bacterial promoter (Registry of Standard Biological Parts BBa J23119) modified to end with an SpeI site
   1088..1110    +  RBS            RBS: efficient ribosome binding site from bacteriophage T7 gene 10 (Olins and Rangwala, 1989)
   1118..1831    +  CDS            Superfolder GFP: Superfolder GFP is a basic (constitutively fluorescent) green fluorescent protein published in 2005, derived from Aequorea victoria. It is reported to be a very rapidly-maturing weak dimer.
   1832..1891    +  CDS            marA (fragment): MARA_ECOLI - Experimental evidence at protein level: Swiss-Prot protein existence level 1. May be a transcriptional activator of genes involved in the multiple antibiotic resistance (Mar) phenotype. It can also activate genes such as sodA, zwf and micF. From Escherichia coli (strain K12).
   2415..2448    +  terminator     rrnB T1 terminator (fragment): Escherichia coli rrnB; transcription terminator T1 from the E. coli rrnB gene
   2540..2567    +  terminator     rrnB T2 terminator: transcription terminator T2 from the E. coli rrnB gene
   2689..2746    +  promoter       AmpR promoter (fragment): bla
   2755..3570    -  CDS            KanR: aminoglycoside phosphotransferase; aph(3')-Ia; confers resistance to kanamycin in bacteria or G418 (Geneticin®) in eukaryotes
   3571..3662    -  promoter       AmpR promoter: bla
   3680..4315    -  rep_origin     ColA ori: Plasmids containing the ColA origin of replication can be propagated in E. coli cells that contain additional plasmids with compatible origins.
   4400..4440    -  CDS            TcR (fragment): tetracycline efflux protein; tet; confers resistance to tetracycline
   4466..5344    -  CDS            araC: L-arabinose regulatory protein; araC
