[The description below was written by a language model from this plasmid's Addgene catalogue record and pLannotate feature annotations shown in this document.]
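Description:
pEND-Y11 is a bacterial synthetic-biology plasmid built on a pCOLA backbone for use in Escherichia coli. It replicates from the ColA origin, which is compatible with other common origins and so allows co-maintenance with additional plasmids. It is selected with kanamycin through an aminoglycoside phosphotransferase gene driven by a bla-type promoter. The sequenced record is 5,344 nt, and the circuit was assembled by Gibson cloning.

The payload is a small inverter circuit that gives superfolder GFP fluorescence only when L-arabinose is absent. The araC regulator is encoded divergently from the araBAD promoter, which lies upstream of a fragment matching the Streptococcus pyogenes tracrRNA. This arrangement is consistent with an arabinose-inducible single guide RNA scaffold. Downstream, a fragment of the constitutive J23119 promoter precedes a phage T7 gene 10 ribosome binding site and the sfGFP coding sequence. A short marA-derived fragment is fused directly after sfGFP; its role is not stated in the record, though it may act as a C-terminal tag. Fragments of the rrnB T1 and T2 terminators follow the reporter.

The likely logic is that arabinose induces the guide RNA, which directs CRISPR-based repression of the otherwise constitutive reporter, giving the recorded "-Ara: ON, +Ara: OFF" behaviour. No Cas protein is annotated on this plasmid. The depositor notes that a second plasmid, pJ1996_v2, is needed for the circuit to work as designed, but the record does not say what that plasmid supplies. The associated publication concerns synthetic biology teaching, and the plasmid is described as the final circuit in that context.
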