Addgene plasmid #239000: pEND-Y11
Purpose: Final circuit with -Ara: ON, +Ara: OFF behaviour
Depositing lab: Javier Santos-Moreno. Depositing organization: Universitat Pompeu Fabra. Publication: Critical Analysis of Preprints and Inquiry-Based Lessons Improve the Synthetic Biology Learning Experience. Nevot G, Guell M, Santos-Moreno J. ACS Synth Biol. 2025 Aug 15;14(8):2878-2884. doi: 10.1021/acssynbio.5c00014. PubMed 40814254.
Backbone
  Vector backbone: pCOLA
  Vector type: Bacterial Expression, Synthetic Biology
Growth in bacteria
  Bacterial resistance: Kanamycin, 50 μg/mL
  Growth temperature: 37°C
  Growth strain: DH5alpha
  Copy number: High Copy
Gene/Insert
  Gene/Insert name: Circuit with sfGFP expression only in the absence of Ara (-Ara: ON, +Ara: OFF)
  Species: Escherichia coli
  Mutation: WT
  Cloning method: Gibson Cloning
Terms and licenses: Academic/Nonprofit Terms; Industry Terms: Not Available to Industry
Depositor comments: GenBank file with original annotations can be downloaded from the "Resource Information" section. Please note that, in addition, plasmid pJ1996_v2 is needed for the circuit encoded on this plasmid to operate as designed.
How to cite: pEND-Y11 was a gift from Javier Santos-Moreno (Addgene plasmid # 239000 ; http://n2t.net/addgene:239000 ; RRID:Addgene_239000)
